>Addgene plasmid #82635 | pLR5-U6-sgRNA-EF | depositor full sequence | sequence record 157220 | pLR5-U6-sgRNA-EF sequence 3942 bps
CTAAATTGTAAGCGTTAATATTTTGTTAAAATTCGCGTTAAATTTTTGTTAAATCAGCTCATTTTTTAAC
CAATAGGCCGAAATCGGCAAAATCCCTTATAAATCAAAAGAATAGACCGAGATAGGGT
[37 nt withheld, positions 129-165]
AAAGAACGTGGACTCCAACGTCAAAGG
[49 nt withheld, positions 193-241]
T
[91 nt withheld, positions 243-333]
G
[124 nt withheld, positions 335-458]
CCCATTCGCCATTCAGGCTGCGCAACTGTTGGGAAGGGCGATCGGTGCGGGCCTCTTCGCTATTACGCCA
GCTGGCGAAAGGGGGATGTGCTGCAAGGCGATTAAGTTGGGTAACGCCAGGGTTTTCCCAGTCACGACGT
TGTAAAACGACGGCCAGTGAGCGCGCGTAATACGACTCACTATAGGGCGAATTGGGGCGCGCCATTCTAG
ATTAACCCTAGAAAGATAGTCTGCGTAAAATTGACGCATGCATTCTTGAAATATTGCTCTCTCTTTCTAA
ATAGCGCGAATCCGTCGCTGTGCATTTAGGACATCTCAGTCGCCGCTTGGAGCTCCCGTGAGGCGTGCTT
GTCAATGCGGTAAGTGTCACTGATTTTGAACTATAACGACCGCGTGAGTCAAAATGACGCATGATTATCT
TTTACGTGACTTTTAAGATTTAACTCATACGATAATTATATTGTTATTTCATGTTCTACTTACGTGATAA
CTTATTATATATATATTTTCTTGTTATAGATATCAACTAGAATGCTAGCATGGGCCCCGTCTCGCATGGA
GGGCCTATTTCCCATGATTCCTTCATATTTGCATATACGATACAAGGCTGTTAGAGAGATAATTGGAATT
AATTTGACTGTAAACACAAAGATATTAGTACAAAATACGTGACGTAGAAAGTAATAATTTCTTGGGTAGT
TTGCAGTTTTAAAATTATGTTTTAAAATGGACTATCATATGCTTACCGTAACTTGAAAGTATTTCGATTT
CTTGGCTTTATATATCTTGTGGAAAGGACGAAACACCGGGTCTTCGAGAAGACCTGTTTAAGAGCTATGC
TGGAAACAGCATAGCAAGTTTAAATAAGGCTAGTCCGTTATCAACTTGAAAAAGTGGCACCGAGTCGGTG
CTTTTTTGTTTTAGAGCTAGAAATAGCAAGTTAAAATAAGGCTAGTCCGTTTTTAGCGCGTGCGCCAATT
CTGCAGACAAATGGCCGTCTCACTAGTTAAAAGTTTTGTTACTTTATAGAAGAAATTTTGAGTTTTTGTT
TTTTTTTAATAAATAAATAAACATAAATAAATTGTTTGTTGAATTTATTATTAGTATGTAAGTGTAAATA
TAATAAAACTTAATATCTATTCAAATTAATAAATAAACCTCGATATACAGACCGATAAAACACATGCGTC
AATTTTACGCATGATTATCTTTAACGTACGTCACAATATGATTATCTTTCTAGGGTTAATCTAGTATACG
CGTATGCGGCCGCTTAATTAATCCAGCTTTTGTTCCCTTTAGTGAGGGTTAATTGCGCGCTTGGCGTAAT
CATGGTCATAGCTGTTTCCTGTGTGAAATTGTTATCCGCTCACAATTCCACACAACATACGAGCCGGAAG
CATAAAGTGTAAAGCCTGGGGTGCCTAATGAGTGAGCTAACTCACATTAATTGCGTTGCGCTCACTGCCC
GCTTTCCAGTCGGGAAACCTGTCGTGCCAGCTGCATTAATGAATCGGCCAACGCGCGGGGAGAGGCGGTT
TGCGTATTGGGCGCTCTTCCGCTTCCTCGCTCACTGACTCGCTGCGCTCGGTCGTTCGGCTGCGGCGAGC
GGTATCAGCTCACTCAAAGGCGGTAATACGGTTATCCACAGAATCAGGGGATAACGCAGGAAAGAACATG
TGAGCAAAAGGCCAGCAAAAGGCCAGGAACCGTAAAAAGGCCGCGTTGCTGGCGTTTTTCCATAGGCTCC
GCCCCCCTGACGAGCATCACAAAAATCGACGCTCAAGTCAGAGGTGGCGAAACCCGACAGGACTATAAAG
ATACCAGGCGTTTCCCCCTGGAAGCTCCCTCGTGCGCTCTCCTGTTCCGACCCTGCCGCTTACCGGATAC
CTGTCCGCCTTTCTCCCTTCGGGAAGCGTGGCGCTTTCTCATAGCTCACGCTGTAGGTATCTCAGTTCGG
TGTAGGTCGTTCGCTCCAAGCTGGGCTGTGTGCACGAACCCCCCGTTCAGCCCGACCGCTGCGCCTTATC
CGGTAACTATCGTCTTGAGTCCAACCCGGTAAGACACGACTTATCGCCACTGGCAGCAGCCACTGGTAAC
AGGATTAGCAGAGCGAGGTATGTAGGCGGTGCTACAGAGTTCTTGAAGTGGTGGCCTAACTACGGCTACA
CTAGAAGGACAGTATTTGGTATCTGCGCTCTGCTGAAGCCAGTTACCTTCGGAAAAAGAGTTGGTAGCTC
TTGATCCGGCAAACAAACCACCGCTGGTAGCGGTGGTTTTTTTGTTTGCAAGCAGCAGATTACGCGCAGA
AAAAAAGGATCTCAAGAAGATCCTTTGATCTTTTCTACGGGGTCTGACGCTCAGTGGAACGAAAACTCAC
GTTAAGGGATTTTGGTCATGAGATTATCAAAAAGGATCTTCACCTAGATCCTTTTAAATTAAAAATGAAG
TTTTAAATCAATCTAAAGTATATATGAGTAAACTTGGTCTGACAGTTACCAATGCTTAATCAGTGAGGCA
CCTATCTCAGCGATCTGTCTATTTCGTTCATCCATAGTTGCCTGACTCCCCGTCGTGTAGATAACTACGA
TACGGGAGGGCTTACCATCTGGCCCCAGTGCTGCAATGATACCGCGAGACCCACGCTCACCGGCTCCAGA
TTTATCAGCAATAAACCAGCCAGCCGGAAGGGCCGAGCGCAGAAGTGGTCCTGCAACTTTATCCGCCTCC
ATCCAGTCTATTAATTGTTGCCGGGAAGCTAGAGTAAGTAGTTCGCCAGTTAATAGTTTGCGCAACGTTG
TTGCCATTGCTACAGGCATCGTGGTGTCACGCTCGTCGTTTGGTATGGCTTCATTCAGCTCCGGTTCCCA
ACGATCAAGGCGAGTTACATGATCCCCCATGTTGTGCAAAAAAGCGGTTAGCTCCTTCGGTCCTCCGATC
GTTGTCAGAAGTAAGTTGGCCGCAGTGTTATCACTCATGGTTATGGCAGCACTGCATAATTCTCTTACTG
TCATGCCATCCGTAAGATGCTTTTCTGTGACTGGTGAGTACTCAACCAAGTCATTCTGAGAATAGTGTAT
GCGGCGACCGAGTTGCTCTTGCCCGGCGTCAATACGGGATAATACCGCGCCACATAGCAGAACTTTAAAA
GTGCTCATCATTGGAAAACGTTCTTCGGGGCGAAAACTCTCAAGGATCTTACCGCTGTTGAGATCCAGTT
CGATGTAACCCACTCGTGCACCCAACTGATCTTCAGCATCTTTTACTTTCACCAGCGTTTCTGGGTGAGC
AAAAACAGGAAGGCAAAATGCCGCAAAAAAGGGAATAAGGGCGACACGGAAATGTTGAATACTCATACTC
TTCCTTTTTCAATATTATTGAAGCATTTATCAGGGTTATTGTCTCATGAGCGGATACATATTTGAATGTA
TTTAGAAAAATAAACAAATAGGGGTTCCGCGCACATTTCCCCGAAAAGTGCCAC
Features (pLannotate 1.2.2; 14 found; start..end, strand, type, name):
     30..458     -  rep_origin     f1 ori (sequence partly withheld): f1 bacteriophage origin of replication; arrow indicates direction of (+) strand synthesis
    463..618     -  CDS            lacZα (fragment): LacZα fragment of β-galactosidase; lacZ fragment
    626..644     +  promoter       T7 promoter: promoter for bacteriophage T7 RNA polymerase
   1017..1257    +  promoter       U6 promoter: RNA polymerase III promoter for human U6 snRNA
   1302..1369    +  misc_RNA       tracrRNA (fragment): trans-activating CRISPR RNA for the Streptococcus pyogenes CRISPR/Cas9 system
   1376..1419    +  misc_RNA       gRNA scaffold (fragment): guide RNA scaffold for the Streptococcus pyogenes CRISPR/Cas9 system
   1754..1772    -  promoter       T3 promoter: promoter for bacteriophage T3 RNA polymerase
   1817..1833    -  protein_bind   lac operator: The lac repressor binds to the lac operator to inhibit transcription in E. coli. This inhibition can be relieved by adding lactose or isopropyl-β-D-thiogalactopyranoside (IPTG). lac repressor encoded by lacI
   1841..1871    -  promoter       lac promoter: promoter for the E. coli lac operon
   1886..1907    -  protein_bind   CAP binding site: CAP binding activates transcription in the presence of cAMP. E. coli catabolite activator protein
   1920..2012    -  CDS            lacI (fragment): lac repressor; lacI; The lac repressor binds to the lac operator to inhibit transcription in E. coli. This inhibition can be relieved by adding lactose or isopropyl-β-D-thiogalactopyranoside (IPTG).
   2195..2783    -  rep_origin     ori: high-copy-number ColE1/pMB1/pBR322/pUC origin of replication
   2954..3814    -  CDS            AmpR: β-lactamase; bla; confers resistance to ampicillin, carbenicillin, and related antibiotics
   3815..3919    -  promoter       AmpR promoter: bla
