>Addgene plasmid #82635 | pLR5-U6-sgRNA-EF | addgene full sequence | sequence record 169783 | Addgene NGS Result
CTGGAAAGCGGGCAGTGAGCGCAACGCAATTAATGTGAGTTAGCTCACTCATTAGGCACCCCAGGCTTTA
CACTTTATGCTTCCGGCTCGTATGTTGTGTGGAATTGTGAGCGGATAACAATTTCACACAGGAAACAGCT
ATGACCATGATTACGCCAAGCGCGCAATTAACCCTCACTAAAGGGAACAAAAGCTGGATTAATTAAGCGG
CCGCATACGCGTATACTAGATTAACCCTAGAAAGATAATCATATTGTGACGTACGTTAAAGATAATCATG
CGTAAAATTGACGCATGTGTTTTATCGGTCTGTATATCGAGGTTTATTTATTAATTTGAATAGATATTAA
GTTTTATTATATTTACACTTACATACTAATAATAAATTCAACAAACAATTTATTTATGTTTATTTATTTA
TTAAAAAAAAACAAAAACTCAAAATTTCTTCTATAAAGTAACAAAACTTTTAACTAGTGAGACGGCCATT
TGTCTGCAGAATTGGCGCACGCGCTAAAAACGGACTAGCCTTATTTTAACTTGCTATTTCTAGCTCTAAA
ACAAAAAAGCACCGACTCGGTGCCACTTTTTCAAGTTGATAACGGACTAGCCTTATTTAAACTTGCTATG
CTGTTTCCAGCATAGCTCTTAAACAGGTCTTCTCGAAGACCCGGTGTTTCGTCCTTTCCACAAGATATAT
AAAGCCAAGAAATCGAAATACTTTCAAGTTACGGTAAGCATATGATAGTCCATTTTAAAACATAATTTTA
AAACTGCAAACTACCCAAGAAATTATTACTTTCTACGTCACGTATTTTGTACTAATATCTTTGTGTTTAC
AGTCAAATTAATTCCAATTATCTCTCTAACAGCCTTGTATCGTATATGCAAATATGAAGGAATCATGGGA
AATAGGCCCTCCATGCGAGACGGTGCTAGCATTCTAGTTGATATCTATAACAAGAAAATATATATATAAT
AAGTTATCACGTAAGTAGAACATGAAATAACAATATAATTATCGTATGAGTTAAATCTTAAAAGTCACGT
AAAAGATAATCATGCGTCATTTTGACTCACGCGGTCGTTATAGTTCAAAATCAGTGACACTTACCGCATT
GACAAGCACGCCTCACGGGAGCTCCAAGCGGCGACTGAGATGTCCTAAATGCACAGCGACGGATTCGCGC
TATTTAGAAAGAGAGAGCAATATTTCAAGAATGCATGCGTCAATTTTACGCAGACTATCTTTCTAGGGTT
AATCTAGAATGGCGCGCCCCAATTCGCCCTATAGTGAGTCGTATTACGCGCGCTCACTGGCCGTCGTTTT
ACAACGTCGTGACTGGGAAAACCCTGGCGTTACCCAACTTAATCGCCTTGCAGCACATCCCCCTTTCGCC
AGCTGGCGTAATAGCGAAGAGGCCCGCACCGATCGCCCTTCCCAACAGTTGCGCAGCCTGAATGGCGAAT
GGG
[124 nt withheld, positions 1474-1597]
C
[91 nt withheld, positions 1599-1689]
A
[49 nt withheld, positions 1691-1739]
CCTTTGACGTTGGAGTCCACGTTCTTT
[37 nt withheld, positions 1767-1803]
ACCCTATCTCGGTCTATTCTTTTGATTTATAAGGGATTTTGCCGATTTCGGCCTATTGGTTAAAAAATGA
GCTGATTTAACAAAAATTTAACGCGAATTTTAACAAAATATTAACGCTTACAATTTAGGTGGCACTTTTC
GGGGAAATGTGCGCGGAACCCCTATTTGTTTATTTTTCTAAATACATTCAAATATGTATCCGCTCATGAG
ACAATAACCCTGATAAATGCTTCAATAATATTGAAAAAGGAAGAGTATGAGTATTCAACATTTCCGTGTC
GCCCTTATTCCCTTTTTTGCGGCATTTTGCCTTCCTGTTTTTGCTCACCCAGAAACGCTGGTGAAAGTAA
AAGATGCTGAAGATCAGTTGGGTGCACGAGTGGGTTACATCGAACTGGATCTCAACAGCGGTAAGATCCT
TGAGAGTTTTCGCCCCGAAGAACGTTTTCCAATGATGAGCACTTTTAAAGTTCTGCTATGTGGCGCGGTA
TTATCCCGTATTGACGCCGGGCAAGAGCAACTCGGTCGCCGCATACACTATTCTCAGAATGACTTGGTTG
AGTACTCACCAGTCACAGAAAAGCATCTTACGGATGGCATGACAGTAAGAGAATTATGCAGTGCTGCCAT
AACCATGAGTGATAACACTGCGGCCAACTTACTTCTGACAACGATCGGAGGACCGAAGGAGCTAACCGCT
TTTTTGCACAACATGGGGGATCATGTAACTCGCCTTGATCGTTGGGAACCGGAGCTGAATGAAGCCATAC
CAAACGACGAGCGTGACACCACGATGCCTGTAGCAATGGCAACAACGTTGCGCAAACTATTAACTGGCGA
ACTACTTACTCTAGCTTCCCGGCAACAATTAATAGACTGGATGGAGGCGGATAAAGTTGCAGGACCACTT
CTGCGCTCGGCCCTTCCGGCTGGCTGGTTTATTGCTGATAAATCTGGAGCCGGTGAGCGTGGGTCTCGCG
GTATCATTGCAGCACTGGGGCCAGATGGTAAGCCCTCCCGTATCGTAGTTATCTACACGACGGGGAGTCA
GGCAACTATGGATGAACGAAATAGACAGATCGCTGAGATAGGTGCCTCACTGATTAAGCATTGGTAACTG
TCAGACCAAGTTTACTCATATATACTTTAGATTGATTTAAAACTTCATTTTTAATTTAAAAGGATCTAGG
TGAAGATCCTTTTTGATAATCTCATGACCAAAATCCCTTAACGTGAGTTTTCGTTCCACTGAGCGTCAGA
CCCCGTAGAAAAGATCAAAGGATCTTCTTGAGATCCTTTTTTTCTGCGCGTAATCTGCTGCTTGCAAACA
AAAAAACCACCGCTACCAGCGGTGGTTTGTTTGCCGGATCAAGAGCTACCAACTCTTTTTCCGAAGGTAA
CTGGCTTCAGCAGAGCGCAGATACCAAATACTGTTCTTCTAGTGTAGCCGTAGTTAGGCCACCACTTCAA
GAACTCTGTAGCACCGCCTACATACCTCGCTCTGCTAATCCTGTTACCAGTGGCTGCTGCCAGTGGCGAT
AAGTCGTGTCTTACCGGGTTGGACTCAAGACGATAGTTACCGGATAAGGCGCAGCGGTCGGGCTGAACGG
GGGGTTCGTGCACACAGCCCAGCTTGGAGCGAACGACCTACACCGAACTGAGATACCTACAGCGTGAGCT
ATGAGAAAGCGCCACGCTTCCCGAAGGGAGAAAGGCGGACAGGTATCCGGTAAGCGGCAGGGTCGGAACA
GGAGAGCGCACGAGGGAGCTTCCAGGGGGAAACGCCTGGTATCTTTATAGTCCTGTCGGGTTTCGCCACC
TCTGACTTGAGCGTCGATTTTTGTGATGCTCGTCAGGGGGGCGGAGCCTATGGAAAAACGCCAGCAACGC
GGCCTTTTTACGGTTCCTGGCCTTTTGCTGGCCTTTTGCTCACATGTTCTTTCCTGCGTTATCCCCTGAT
TCTGTGGATAACCGTATTACCGCCTTTGAGTGAGCTGATACCGCTCGCCGCAGCCGAACGACCGAGCGCA
GCGAGTCAGTGAGCGAGGAAGCGGAAGAGCGCCCAATACGCAAACCGCCTCTCCCCGCGCGTTGGCCGAT
TCATTAATGCAGCTGGCACGACAGGTTTCCCGA
Features (pLannotate 1.2.2; 14 found; start..end, strand, type, name):
     31..52      +  protein_bind   CAP binding site: CAP binding activates transcription in the presence of cAMP. E. coli catabolite activator protein
     67..97      +  promoter       lac promoter: promoter for the E. coli lac operon
    105..121     +  protein_bind   lac operator: The lac repressor binds to the lac operator to inhibit transcription in E. coli. This inhibition can be relieved by adding lactose or isopropyl-β-D-thiogalactopyranoside (IPTG). lac repressor encoded by lacI
    166..184     +  promoter       T3 promoter: promoter for bacteriophage T3 RNA polymerase
    519..562     -  misc_RNA       gRNA scaffold (fragment): guide RNA scaffold for the Streptococcus pyogenes CRISPR/Cas9 system
    569..636     -  misc_RNA       tracrRNA (fragment): trans-activating CRISPR RNA for the Streptococcus pyogenes CRISPR/Cas9 system
    681..921     -  promoter       U6 promoter: RNA polymerase III promoter for human U6 snRNA
   1288..1306    -  promoter       T7 promoter: promoter for bacteriophage T7 RNA polymerase
   1314..1469    +  CDS            lacZα (fragment): LacZα fragment of β-galactosidase; lacZ fragment
   1474..1902    +  rep_origin     f1 ori (sequence partly withheld): f1 bacteriophage origin of replication; arrow indicates direction of (+) strand synthesis
   1955..2059    +  promoter       AmpR promoter: bla
   2060..2920    +  CDS            AmpR: β-lactamase; bla; confers resistance to ampicillin, carbenicillin, and related antibiotics
   3091..3679    +  rep_origin     ori: high-copy-number ColE1/pMB1/pBR322/pUC origin of replication
   3862..18      +  CDS            lacI (fragment) (across the origin): lac repressor; lacI; The lac repressor binds to the lac operator to inhibit transcription in E. coli. This inhibition can be relieved by adding lactose or isopropyl-β-D-thiogalactopyranoside (IPTG).
