[The description below was written by a language model from this plasmid's Addgene catalogue record and pLannotate feature annotations shown in this document.]
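Description:
pLR5-U6-sgRNA-EF is an empty-backbone piggyBac vector, built on pPB-LR5, for expressing a modified single guide RNA in mammalian cells for CRISPR applications. It is a small plasmid of about 3.9 kb, propagated in E. coli at high copy from a ColE1/pUC-type origin and selected with ampicillin through a β-lactamase gene under its own promoter. The rest of the bacterial framework looks like a phagemid-style cloning vector. It carries an f1 origin, a lacZα fragment, lac promoter/operator and CAP site, a remnant of lacI, and T7 and T3 promoters flanking the region that holds the payload.

The payload is a human U6 RNA polymerase III promoter followed, after a short gap, by a Streptococcus pyogenes Cas9 guide RNA scaffold. The annotation software splits this scaffold into two partial matches (a tracrRNA fragment and a gRNA scaffold fragment) instead of one full-length hit, which is consistent with the "modified sgRNA" of the catalogue entry. The exact scaffold changes implied by the "EF" suffix are not stated in the record. No spacer is present. A user-chosen targeting sequence is inserted by restriction cloning, presumably in the gap between promoter and scaffold, though the cloning sites are not named.

The piggyBac terminal repeats are not annotated in either feature table. They presumably lie in the unannotated stretches on either side of the U6–sgRNA cassette. With piggyBac transposase supplied separately, such repeats would allow stable genomic integration of the cassette. No mammalian selection marker, reporter or Cas9 gene is annotated, so these would have to come from other constructs. The depositor and sequencing-derived records differ by only a few nucleotides in length and show the same features in opposite orientation.
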