Addgene plasmid #82635: pLR5-U6-sgRNA-EF
Purpose: (Empty Backbone) piggyBac vector for expressing modified sgRNA in mammalian cells
Depositing lab: Hiroshi Ochiai. Depositing organization: Hiroshima University. Publication: Role of dynamic nuclear deformation on genomic architecture reorganization. Seirin-Lee S, Osakada F, Takeda J, Tashiro S, Kobayashi R, Yamamoto T, Ochiai H. PLoS Comput Biol. 2019 Sep 11;15(9):e1007289. doi: 10.1371/journal.pcbi.1007289. eCollection 2019 Sep. PubMed 31509522.
Backbone
  Vector backbone: pPB-LR5
  Vector type: Mammalian Expression, CRISPR ; piggyBac vector
  Promoter: U6
Growth in bacteria
  Bacterial resistance: Ampicillin, 100 μg/mL
  Growth temperature: 37°C
  Growth strain: DH5alpha
  Copy number: High Copy
Gene/Insert
  Cloning method: Restriction Enzyme
Terms and licenses: Academic/Nonprofit Terms; Industry Terms: Not Available to Industry
How to cite: pLR5-U6-sgRNA-EF was a gift from Hiroshi Ochiai (Addgene plasmid # 82635 ; http://n2t.net/addgene:82635 ; RRID:Addgene_82635)
